Addgene plasmid #191745: csr-1_son-1_mScarlet
Purpose: Test fluorescent properties in Neurospora crassa. Nuclear envelope fluorescent reporter.
Depositing lab: Jay C Dunlap. Depositing organization: Dartmouth College and Medical School. Publication: Optimized fluorescent proteins for 4-color and photoconvertible live-cell imaging in Neurospora crassa. Wang Z, Bartholomai BM, Loros JJ, Dunlap JC. Fungal Genet Biol. 2022 Dec 5:103763. doi: 10.1016/j.fgb.2022.103763. PubMed 36481248.
Backbone
  Vector backbone: pRS426
  Total vector size (bp): 10730
  Vector type: Bacterial Expression
  Selectable markers: Cyclosporin A
Growth in bacteria
  Bacterial resistance: Ampicillin, 100 μg/mL
  Growth temperature: 37°C
  Growth strain: DH5alpha
  Copy number: Unknown
Gene/Insert
  Gene/Insert name: NCU04288 (alt name: son-1)
  Species: Neurospora crassa
  Insert size (bp): 3020
  Entrez Gene: NCU04288 (a.k.a. NCU04288)
  Tag / fusion protein: mScarlet (C terminal on insert); NCU04502 promoter (N terminal on insert)
Terms and licenses: Academic/Nonprofit Terms; Industry Terms: Not Available to Industry
How to cite: csr-1_son-1_mScarlet was a gift from Jay C Dunlap (Addgene plasmid # 191745 ; http://n2t.net/addgene:191745 ; RRID:Addgene_191745)
