[The description below was written by a language model from this plasmid's Addgene catalogue record and pLannotate feature annotations shown in this document.]
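Description:
csr-1_son-1_mScarlet is a fluorescent reporter plasmid for the filamentous fungus Neurospora crassa, built on the pRS426 yeast–E. coli shuttle backbone and about 10.7 kb in size. It is maintained in E. coli through a high-copy ColE1/pUC-type origin with ampicillin resistance (AmpR). The backbone also carries the yeast 2μ origin and the URA3 auxotrophic marker, so the plasmid can replicate and be selected in Saccharomyces cerevisiae, along with an f1 origin and remnants of the lacZα/lac promoter cloning region. Although the catalogue lists it as a bacterial expression vector, the payload is intended for the fungus.

The insert is the N. crassa gene NCU04288 (son-1, about 3 kb), placed under the NCU04502 promoter and fused at its C terminus to the red fluorescent protein mScarlet. In the feature table, the region immediately upstream of the mScarlet coding sequence is annotated as two fragments resembling fission yeast rae1, an mRNA export factor. These most likely reflect homology of son-1 to that protein rather than a separate element. The fusion serves as a nuclear envelope marker. The plasmid name and the listed selectable marker, cyclosporin A, suggest integration at the csr-1 locus, whose disruption is commonly used to select transformants by cyclosporin A resistance. The automated annotation does not label any csr-1 homology arms, and the unannotated stretches and weak protein matches flanking the cassette may correspond to them. The stated purpose is to test the fluorescent properties of mScarlet in Neurospora, as part of work on optimising fluorescent proteins for multicolour live-cell imaging.
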