Features (pLannotate 1.2.2; 20 found; start..end, strand, type, name):
    533..1393    -  CDS            AmpR: β-lactamase; bla; confers resistance to ampicillin, carbenicillin, and related antibiotics
   1394..1498    -  promoter       AmpR promoter: bla
   1525..2867    -  rep_origin     2μ ori: yeast 2μ plasmid origin of replication
   2935..2970    +  CDS            rop (fragment): Rop protein, which maintains plasmids at low copy number; rop
   3072..3121    +  misc_feature   bom (fragment): basis of mobility region from pBR322
   3129..3344    +  promoter       URA3 promoter: S. cerevisiae URA3
   3345..4148    +  CDS            URA3: orotidine-5'-phosphate decarboxylase, required for uracil biosynthesis; S. cerevisiae URA3; yeast auxotrophic marker, counterselectable with 5-fluoroorotic acid (5-FOA)
   4227..4278    +  misc_feature   bom (fragment): basis of mobility region from pBR322
   4306..4734    -  rep_origin     f1 ori (sequence partly withheld): f1 bacteriophage origin of replication; arrow indicates direction of (+) strand synthesis
   4738..4872    -  CDS            lacZα (fragment): LacZα fragment of β-galactosidase; lacZ fragment
   4896..5222    -  CDS            YCTB_SCHPO (fragment): Experimental evidence at protein level: Swiss-Prot protein existence level 1. From Schizosaccharomyces pombe (strain 972 / ATCC 24843) (Fission yeast).
   5291..5371    -  CDS            ENT3 (fragment): ENT3_YEAST - Experimental evidence at protein level: Swiss-Prot protein existence level 1. Involved in the recruitment of clathrin to the Golgi network and endosomes to form clathrin coated vesicles. Plays a role in the trafficking of clathrin between the Golgi network and endosomes. Binds to membranes enriched in phosphatidylinositol-3,5-bisphosphate (PtdIns(3,5)P2) and, in association with VPS27, is involved in protein sorting at the multivesicular body (MVB). From Saccharomyces cerevisiae (strain ATCC 204508 / S288c) (Baker's yeast).
   6935..7720    +  CDS            rae1 (fragment): RAE1_SCHPO - Experimental evidence at protein level: Swiss-Prot protein existence level 1. Required for mitotic cell growth as well as for spore germination. Functions in cell cycle progression through trafficking of proteins required for mitosis. Has a role in the mRNA export process. From Schizosaccharomyces pombe (strain 972 / ATCC 24843) (Fission yeast).
   7774..8118    +  CDS            rae1 (fragment): RAE1_SCHPO - Experimental evidence at protein level: Swiss-Prot protein existence level 1. Required for mitotic cell growth as well as for spore germination. Functions in cell cycle progression through trafficking of proteins required for mitosis. Has a role in the mRNA export process. From Schizosaccharomyces pombe (strain 972 / ATCC 24843) (Fission yeast).
   8161..8856    +  CDS            mScarlet: mScarlet is a basic (constitutively fluorescent) red fluorescent protein published in 2016, derived from synthetic construct. It has moderate acid sensitivity.
  10113..10135   -  protein_bind   lac operator (fragment): The lac repressor binds to the lac operator to inhibit transcription in E. coli. This inhibition can be relieved by adding lactose or isopropyl-β-D-thiogalactopyranoside (IPTG). lac repressor encoded by lacI
  10139..10169   -  promoter       lac promoter: promoter for the E. coli lac operon
  10184..10205   -  protein_bind   CAP binding site: CAP binding activates transcription in the presence of cAMP. E. coli catabolite activator protein
  10218..10310   -  CDS            lacI (fragment): lac repressor; lacI; The lac repressor binds to the lac operator to inhibit transcription in E. coli. This inhibition can be relieved by adding lactose or isopropyl-β-D-thiogalactopyranoside (IPTG).
  10493..362     -  rep_origin     ori (across the origin): high-copy-number ColE1/pMB1/pBR322/pUC origin of replication
>Addgene plasmid #191745 | csr-1_son-1_mScarlet | addgene full sequence | sequence record 379325 | Addgene NGS Result
AGGTCGTTCGCTCCAAGCTGGGCTGTGTGCACGAACCCCCCGTTCAGCCCGACCGCTGCGCCTTATCCGG
TAACTATCGTCTTGAGTCCAACCCGGTAAGACACGACTTATCGCCACTGGCAGCAGCCACTGGTAACAGG
ATTAGCAGAGCGAGGTATGTAGGCGGTGCTACAGAGTTCTTGAAGTGGTGGCCTAACTACGGCTACACTA
GAAGAACAGTATTTGGTATCTGCGCTCTGCTGAAGCCAGTTACCTTCGGAAAAAGAGTTGGTAGCTCTTG
ATCCGGCAAACAAACCACCGCTGGTAGCGGTGGTTTTTTTGTTTGCAAGCAGCAGATTACGCGCAGAAAA
AAAGGATCTCAAGAAGATCCTTTGATCTTTTCTACGGGGTCTGACGCTCAGTGGAACGAAAACTCACGTT
AAGGGATTTTGGTCATGAGATTATCAAAAAGGATCTTCACCTAGATCCTTTTAAATTAAAAATGAAGTTT
TAAATCAATCTAAAGTATATATGAGTAAACTTGGTCTGACAGTTACCAATGCTTAATCAGTGAGGCACCT
ATCTCAGCGATCTGTCTATTTCGTTCATCCATAGTTGCCTGACTCCCCGTCGTGTAGATAACTACGATAC
GGGAGGGCTTACCATCTGGCCCCAGTGCTGCAATGATACCGCGAGACCCACGCTCACCGGCTCCAGATTT
ATCAGCAATAAACCAGCCAGCCGGAAGGGCCGAGCGCAGAAGTGGTCCTGCAACTTTATCCGCCTCCATC
CAGTCTATTAATTGTTGCCGGGAAGCTAGAGTAAGTAGTTCGCCAGTTAATAGTTTGCGCAACGTTGTTG
CCATTGCTACAGGCATCGTGGTGTCACGCTCGTCGTTTGGTATGGCTTCATTCAGCTCCGGTTCCCAACG
ATCAAGGCGAGTTACATGATCCCCCATGTTGTGCAAAAAAGCGGTTAGCTCCTTCGGTCCTCCGATCGTT
GTCAGAAGTAAGTTGGCCGCAGTGTTATCACTCATGGTTATGGCAGCACTGCATAATTCTCTTACTGTCA
TGCCATCCGTAAGATGCTTTTCTGTGACTGGTGAGTACTCAACCAAGTCATTCTGAGAATAGTGTATGCG
GCGACCGAGTTGCTCTTGCCCGGCGTCAATACGGGATAATACCGCGCCACATAGCAGAACTTTAAAAGTG
CTCATCATTGGAAAACGTTCTTCGGGGCGAAAACTCTCAAGGATCTTACCGCTGTTGAGATCCAGTTCGA
TGTAACCCACTCGTGCACCCAACTGATCTTCAGCATCTTTTACTTTCACCAGCGTTTCTGGGTGAGCAAA
AACAGGAAGGCAAAATGCCGCAAAAAAGGGAATAAGGGCGACACGGAAATGTTGAATACTCATACTCTTC
CTTTTTCAATATTATTGAAGCATTTATCAGGGTTATTGTCTCATGAGCGGATACATATTTGAATGTATTT
AGAAAAATAAACAAATAGGGGTTCCGCGCACATTTCCCCGAAAAGTGCCACCTGAACGAAGCATCTGTGC
TTCATTTTGTAGAACAAAAATGCAACGCGAGAGCGCTAATTTTTCAAACAAAGAATCTGAGCTGCATTTT
TACAGAACAGAAATGCAACGCGAAAGCGCTATTTTACCAACGAAGAATCTGTGCTTCATTTTTGTAAAAC
AAAAATGCAACGCGAGAGCGCTAATTTTTCAAACAAAGAATCTGAGCTGCATTTTTACAGAACAGAAATG
CAACGCGAGAGCGCTATTTTACCAACAAAGAATCTATACTTCTTTTTTGTTCTACAAAAATGCATCCCGA
GAGCGCTATTTTTCTAACAAAGCATCTTAGATTACTTTTTTTCTCCTTTGTGCGCTCTATAATGCAGTCT
CTTGATAACTTTTTGCACTGTAGGTCCGTTAAGGTTAGAAGAAGGCTACTTTGGTGTCTATTTTCTCTTC
CATAAAAAAAGCCTGACTCCACTTCCCGCGTTTACTGATTACTAGCGAAGCTGCGGGTGCATTTTTTCAA
GATAAAGGCATCCCCGATTATATTCTATACCGATGTGGATTGCGCATACTTTGTGAACAGAAAGTGATAG
CGTTGATGATTCTTCATTGGTCAGAAAATTATGAACGGTTTCTTCTATTTTGTCTCTATATACTACGTAT
AGGAAATGTTTACATTTTCGTATTGTTTTCGATTCACTCTATGAATAGTTCTTACTACAATTTTTTTGTC
TAAAGAGTAATACTAGAGATAAACATAAAAAATGTAGAGGTCGAGTTTAGATGCAAGTTCAAGGAGCGAA
AGGTGGATGGGTAGGTTATATAGGGATATAGCACAGAGATATATAGCAAAGAGATACTTTTGAGCAATGT
TTGTGGAAGCGGTATTCGCAATATTTTAGTAGCTCGTTACAGTCCGGTGCGTTTTTGGTTTTTTGAAAGT
GCGTCTTCAGAGCGCTTTTGGTTTTCAAAAGCGCTCTGAAGTTCCTATACTTTCTAGAGAATAGGAACTT
CGGAATAGGAACTTCAAAGCGTTTCCGAAAACGAGCGCTTCCGAAAATGCAACGCGAGCTGCGCACATAC
AGCTCACTGTTCACGTCGCACCTATATCTGCGTGTTGCCTGTATATATATATACATGAGAAGAACGGCAT
AGTGCGTGTTTATGCTTAAATGCGTACTTATATGCGTCTATTTATGTAGGATGAAAGGTAGTCTAGTACC
TCCTGTGATATTATCCCATTCCATGCGGGGTATCGTATGCTTCCTTCAGCACTACCCTTTAGCTGTTCTA
TATGCTGCCACTCCTCAATTGGATTAGTCTCATCCTTCAATGCTATCATTTCCTTTGATATTGGATCATA
CTAAGAAACCATTATTATCATGACATTAACCTATAAAAATAGGCGTATCACGAGGCCCTTTCGTCTCGCG
CGTTTCGGTGATGACGGTGAAAACCTCTGACACATGCAGCTCCCGGAGACGGTCACAGCTTGTCTGTAAG
CGGATGCCGGGAGCAGACAAGCCCGTCAGGGCGCGTCAGCGGGTGTTGGCGGGTGTCGGGGCTGGCTTAA
CTATGCGGCATCAGAGCAGATTGTACTGAGAGTGCACCATACCACCTTTTCAATTCATCATTTTTTTTTT
ATTCTTTTTTTTGATTTCGGTTTCCTTGAAATTTTTTTGATTCGGTAATCTCCGAACAGAAGGAAGAACG
AAGGAAGGAGCACAGACTTAGATTGGTATATATACGCATATGTAGTGTTGAAGAAACATGAAATTGCCCA
GTATTCTTAACCCAACTGCACAGAACAAAAACCTGCAGGAAACGAAGATAAATCATGTCGAAAGCTACAT
ATAAGGAACGTGCTGCTACTCATCCTAGTCCTGTTGCTGCCAAGCTATTTAATATCATGCACGAAAAGCA
AACAAACTTGTGTGCTTCATTGGATGTTCGTACCACCAAGGAATTACTGGAGTTAGTTGAAGCATTAGGT
CCCAAAATTTGTTTACTAAAAACACATGTGGATATCTTGACTGATTTTTCCATGGAGGGCACAGTTAAGC
CGCTAAAGGCATTATCCGCCAAGTACAATTTTTTACTCTTCGAAGACAGAAAATTTGCTGACATTGGTAA
TACAGTCAAATTGCAGTACTCTGCGGGTGTATACAGAATAGCAGAATGGGCAGACATTACGAATGCACAC
GGTGTGGTGGGCCCAGGTATTGTTAGCGGTTTGAAGCAGGCGGCAGAAGAAGTAACAAAGGAACCTAGAG
GCCTTTTGATGTTAGCAGAATTGTCATGCAAGGGCTCCCTATCTACTGGAGAATATACTAAGGGTACTGT
TGACATTGCGAAGAGCGACAAAGATTTTGTTATCGGCTTTATTGCTCAAAGAGACATGGGTGGAAGAGAT
GAAGGTTACGATTGGTTGATTATGACACCCGGTGTGGGTTTAGATGACAAGGGAGACGCATTGGGTCAAC
AGTATAGAACCGTGGATGATGTGGTCTCTACAGGATCTGACATTATTATTGTTGGAAGAGGACTATTTGC
AAAGGGAAGGGATGCTAAGGTAGAGGGTGAACGTTACAGAAAAGCAGGCTGGGAAGCATATTTGAGAAGA
TGCGGCCAGCAAAACTAAAAAACTGTATTATAAGTAAATGCATGTATACTAAACTCACAAATTAGAGCTT
CAATTTAATTATATCAGTTATTACCCTATGCGGTGTGAAATACCGCACAGATGCGTAAGGAGAAAATACC
GCATCAGGAAATTGTAAGCGTTAATATTTTGTTAAAATTCGCGTTAAATTTTTGTTAAATCAGCTCATTT
TTTAACCAATAGGCCGAAATCGGCAAAATCCCTTATAAATCAAAAGAATAGACCGAGATAGGGT
[37 nt withheld, positions 4405-4441]
AAAGAACGTGGACTCCAACGTCAAAGG
[49 nt withheld, positions 4469-4517]
T
[91 nt withheld, positions 4519-4609]
G
[124 nt withheld, positions 4611-4734]
CCATTCGCCATTCAGGCTGCGCAACTGTTGGGAAGGGCGATCGGTGCGGGCCTCTTCGCTATTACGCCAG
CTGGCGAAAGGGGGATGTGCTGCAAGGCGATTAAGTTGGGTAACGCCAGGGTTTTCCCAGTCACGACGCT
GGAGAAGCTCATTCCACCCGAAATGCCCGTGAACTTGCCCTTGTTTGCGCGGGCCTTCTTGCGCTCTGCT
CGGATACGCTCGACATCGCTGAGGAGCTCGGCGAGTTCCTTGGCGCGGTTGCGGACGTTGATACCCTGGT
CTTTGCCGTTCTGGTCGATAAAATGGAACTGGCGCAGCATCTTGAGGAGGGTAAGATGCGACCGAGCATC
GTCCACCACTCGTTCGGAACCGTGCTTAATCAGGTACTCTAGTAGTTGAAGGGCCTTGTAGATCTGGCGC
CATTCTTCGGCGGACTTTTCTGTGAAACGGCGGTAAATCATGGGCATGATTTCGTTGAGTGTTTGGCTAA
GAACAAGGAGGGAAACGCAAGTTAGCCGCGTTCGTATACAAGCGAGCAGTTCTCGAGAACGTACTAGTTG
AAGGTGCCATCGGCGATCTCTTGCATCAAAGTCGACGATGCACCCCAAGGTTCATTGTTGGTGGCCTCGC
GCACCTGGGTTCGCTGTCAGCTCCCGTTCCATGGTCTCTTGTCTGGGATCAAGTATATGGCGAAGGGCGC
AAGAGAATGGTGCCAGTGTGGCGCGTGGATACGGGCATACCTTGGACTCCATCTCGGTATAGTTCATGAC
AGCTGGTTGGAGCCATTGTCAGCACCCTGAACACGAAATCATGAGGGAGTCTTGGTTCTGGACTAGGTGG
TCACCTACCATTTTGAACCTTTCGTACGCCAGCCTTGATGTCGTAGAGTGTCAGGTTGGACACGGTATCC
TTGAGGCTATTGAAATCCATTGCGTAAACGTGTCTATCGCCGGAGTTGCTGGGAATTGTTCTGATGGGCT
AAGGTAATTCTTCTCTAGATCCAATCTGAGCCTCGCGGTGATGATTGCCAGACGGGCGGGATGCTGTGGC
GACTTGGTGGTTTTTGTTCGGGCTGATCGCTTTCAGGGCGACGTTTCACGGTCTTGTCGGGATCAGATGG
ACATTGAGGTGCGGAATTATACGATTTAGGTGACTGCAGGCCATACAGATCTCCCTAGACGCCGGGCCAA
TCCGTTCCTTGCACCTTCTCTCACACATGCAGGTTTTGGAATGTGGCTTCATCGTGTCCAGAACTGGGCG
CATTGGGGCCAGGCTCAGTGTCAGTGTAGGGATCGATGTACATATGGCAGTTGACAGCGAGAGAGCCAGG
TGTCACAGGCAGTCCGTCAGTGGCCGCGGTGGTGGCCACGCACTTTCTGCAGGAGCCGTCTGGGGTGCGT
GCAGCTGGCGGCCGCTTCCGGGCATACGGCTTGTGTAACGAGGGTGTTGACCCTCGGCTTGGCGCTTGAA
CTTGGCGCTGCGGTCCCCCCACAGTTGACCACAATCCCCGGCCAATCGAACGACGGCAACAAGGGCGCAC
TAGCCAGTGAACGCCTGGGGATAGTGGGTGGTCAAAGAGAATTGGGCAAACGAGACGACAATGGAGGGTG
AACCGGGAATAATAAACAGCTGGTGAGACCACCCATCAAACGAATCACCCCACCATGGGATGCCCTCAGA
TGCCCTCCATGCCACCATAAGGAATGATCTTACGGCTTGCCGAAGTTAACAGGCCTGCTTTTGCATATGA
ACGAGAGCCTGGTGTTGCATTCCACATTGGCTATCTACAGTACCTACCCAACCTACACACCCTGATGCGA
AAGGGACAGAAGGGGAGAAGGATACATACATATACCTGACTCGTGCCCATCAACAACAGAGAAAGGGTGA
TCGCTGAACACATCAGAGCATCTCTTCCCCCCTGGCGACTAAAAGTGCTCCCAATCTCGTCTTACATCTG
ATACGTTGTTCAAACTCCGCAACCCGATCTGCACACTGCCCTGCCTTGGCCCTTCTTGGAGTCTCCGCTT
CCCCACGCCATCTCACGCTCGAGGACTCCGCTGCTAGGTATGAGCTAGGCCTGCCGTCGACAGGATCCAC
CAGACGTCAACAATAACCCATCTTGGAAATACATAAGAAGACGTCACTTCCCTCCCTTTTCGAAAGGAAG
AGATCATCATCAGCATCCATCATGGCTGGTCTTTTTGGTTCCGCCGCCGCATCCGCGAGCAACACCCTCG
GCGATCTTAAGCAGGATGTCGAGCTCGGCCAACCCCCCGAGGACAGCATCAGCGACCTTGCCTTCAACCC
CAACCCCGCCGACCAGAAGGACTTCCTCGCCGTAGCCAGCTGGGACAAGAAGACACGCATTTACGAGATC
TTGAGTAATGGTCAAGGTCAGGGACAGGCCATGATTGAGCATGATGCCCCCGTTTTCTCTTGCGATTTCT
TCAAGGTATGTTTGCGTCGATTGGCCTGGCAGGTAGCCCGACAAAACACTGACATGCACTTCTCCCAACA
GGACGGCACAAAGGTCATTTCCGCCGGCGCCGACAAGGCCGCCAAGGTTCTCGATTTGGCCACCGGTCAG
TCGATGCAGGTCGCTGCTCACGATATGCCCATCAAGTGCGTTCGCTACTTCGAGGCCAATGGCACGCCCA
TGGCGGTGACAGGTGGCTGGGACAAGCAGATCAAGTACTGGGATTTCCGCTCCGCGAACCCGGCCGCCAC
GGTGCAGGCCCAGGAGCGCGTTTATACCATGGATGTGCGCGACAACTTGCTCGTGGTCGGAACCGCTGAT
CGCTATATCAACGTGATCAACCTGAAGGACCCCGGCAAGTTCTACAAGACAATGCAGAGCCCTCTTAAAT
GGCAGACTCGTGTGGTCAGCTGCTTCAACGATTCTCAGGGCTTTGCTATCGGCTCGATCGAGGGTAGATG
CGCCATTCAATATGTGGAGGACAAGGATTCTGCGTACGCCTTCACCTCCTCCCCCTTTACTATCCCATCT
GCCGAATACGCTGACTAACTGACTTGTTTTCCAGCTCCAACTTCTCTTTCAAATGCCACCGCGACCCCGC
CCAAGGCAACACCACGGCCGTCCACGCTGTCAACGACATCTCCTTCCACCCCCAACACGGCACCTTCAGC
ACAGCCGGTAGCGACGGCACCTTCCACTTCTGGGACAAGGACGCCAAGCACCGTCTCAAGGGTTACCCCA
ACGTCGGCGGCAGCATCACCTCGACAACGTTCAACAAGACCGGCAGCATCTTTGCCTACGCCATTAGTTA
TGACTGGAGCAAGGGGTACCAAGGCAACTCGCCCACGTACCCGACCAAGGTCATGCTCCACCCAGTACAG
CAGGACGAGTGCAAGCCCCGTCCGAGCGTTAAGAAGAGGGCTGGTATTGGTTTGGCTATTGCTGGCATGG
TGAGCAAGGGCGAGGCAGTGATCAAGGAGTTCATGCGGTTCAAGGTGCACATGGAGGGCTCCATGAACGG
CCACGAGTTCGAGATCGAGGGCGAGGGCGAGGGCCGCCCCTACGAGGGCACCCAGACCGCCAAGCTGAAG
GTGACCAAGGGTGGCCCCCTGCCCTTCTCCTGGGACATCCTGTCCCCTCAGTTCATGTACGGCTCCAGGG
CCTTCACCAAGCACCCCGCCGACATCCCCGACTACTATAAGCAGTCCTTCCCCGAGGGCTTCAAGTGGGA
GCGCGTGATGAACTTCGAGGACGGCGGCGCCGTGACCGTGACCCAGGACACCTCCCTGGAGGACGGCACC
CTGATCTACAAGGTGAAGCTCCGCGGCACCAACTTCCCTCCTGACGGCCCCGTAATGCAGAAGAAGACAA
TGGGCTGGGAAGCGTCCACCGAGCGGTTGTACCCCGAGGACGGCGTGCTGAAGGGCGACATTAAGATGGC
CCTGCGCCTGAAGGACGGCGGCCGCTACCTGGCGGACTTCAAGACCACCTACAAGGCCAAGAAGCCCGTG
CAGATGCCCGGCGCCTACAACGTCGACCGCAAGTTGGACATCACCTCCCACAACGAGGACTACACCGTGG
TGGAACAGTACGAACGCTCCGAGGGCCGCCACTCCACCGGCGGCATGGACGAGCTGTACAAGTGACTAGA
GGATCCGACACTATAGAATACCTAGACAGTTTGCAGGTCATGTGAATGTTATCGCCAACACATTGAATGC
TAAACAGATTACCTCCAACGCCTAGATGAAACCAAATTACCCTTGCCTTCTTTTTTTTTACGCCGTTAAT
GCAGTTGTGATAGAGACCATGCAACGTCTTCTAAACGGAGACACAAACACATTCGAGTCGATCAGATCGA
AATGACTTGTTCCTGTACCTCGTCACCATCCAGCCACCGTCTGAAATAGACGCAGTTGCTGGGGCTGACA
GGTCCGCCTTCCTCGCACATATCATAGACAGGGCACCGCCCACAAGGCGCCTCCATAAGGCCACTTGCAC
TCGGCTCAACTCCCATAAATGAGGTAACAATGCCTCCTTTGGTTGGATCATGGTCGAGGCGTCGTTGATT
GCACGTCCTCGGATCCTGTTTGGGGATGCGCGTCACACGGTACCCCTTGCGCCCATTGACCTTGACAGGC
TCTACTAAGCCATCGTAGTATAGCACATCCACCAACTGCTGGATATCCGCCTCGCTCAACGTCGTATTAT
TCGTGATGCCGGCGTGGTGGATGAACTTTGCAATGTCCGACACAGTCGGGTACGACTTGTAACCGGCCGG
GAGAGGCAGCAATTGCGGCTTGCCGGGCCTGGTCTTCTTGGCCGGTGCCGGTGCCGCCGTGTCGTCGTTG
GAAATCTCGCCCGCGCTGCGCTTCGTCCCCTTGGAAATATCCTCCGAGTGGGGAATGGTCCCCTGAACCA
CGCCCTTCTTGGGATTCTTTTCACGCTGCTGTGCTCCTCCTCCTTGTGCTCCTACTCCTGGTACTCCAGC
ACCGCCGCCGTGGGAAGTATATGTCGATTTCTGCTTGATAAAGTCAAACACAATTTCCTGTAGCTCGTTG
ATGAAGGCCGTGTCGAGCTCGCCCTCAGTAAACCAGGGGCCACCTGTGGCGCGATCGGAGGGACGTAGGT
TCGCCTTGATGTACATCTTCTTGTTGGGGTGCTCGACGTTCTTCATGCTGGCGATGTAGCCCTTTTGCTC
GAGATACTTGATGCAATGCTTCATAAGCGAGTCGGCCATGTTGAGCTTGTTCTTGATGGTCCGGTTCCAG
ATGCCGTCGGCCCCGGCTTCGTCGACCATGGCGTATACCATCATTATTTCGGAGTTGGGGAGGGAGGTGT
ACCTTTTGGGAGGAAGGGGAGGTTAGTTGGTGTGCTCGGTTGGCTGTTTCCTGTGTGAAATTGTTATCCG
CTCACAATTCCACACAACATACGAGCCGGAAGCATAAAGTGTAAAGCCTGGGGTGCCTAATGAGTGAGCT
AACTCACATTAATTGCGTTGCGCTCACTGCCCGCTTTCCAGTCGGGAAACCTGTCGTGCCAGCTGCATTA
ATGAATCGGCCAACGCGCGGGGAGAGGCGGTTTGTGTATTGGGCGCTCTTCCGCTTCCTCGCTCACTGAC
TCGCTGCGCTCGGTCGTTCGGCTGCGGCGAGCGGTATCAGCTCACTCAAAGGCGGTAATACGGTTATCCA
CAGAATCAGGGGATAACGCAGGAAAGAACATGTGAGCAAAAGGCCAGCAAAAGGCCAGGAACCGTAAAAA
GGCCGCGTTGCTGGCGTTTTTCCATAGGCTCCGCCCCCCTGACGAGCATCACAAAAATCGACGCTCAAGT
CAGAGGTGGCGAAACCCGACAGGACTATAAAGATACCAGGCGTTTCCCCCTGGAAGCTCCCTCGTGCGCT
CTCCTGTTCCGACCCTGCCGCTTACCGGATACCTGTCCGCCTTTCTCCCTTCGGGAAGCGTGGCGCTTTC
TCATAGCTCACGCTGTAGGTATCTCAGTTCGGTGT
